>Addgene plasmid #61604 | pET28a-mAmetrine-CNA35 | depositor full sequence | sequence record 100436 | pET28a-mAmetrine-CNA35 sequence 9872 bps
TGGCGAATGGG
[124 nt withheld, positions 12-135]
C
[91 nt withheld, positions 137-227]
A
[49 nt withheld, positions 229-277]
CCTTTGACGTTGGAGTCCACGTTCTTT
[37 nt withheld, positions 305-341]
ACCCTATCTCGGTCTATTCTTTTGATTTATAAGGGATTTTGCCGATTTCGGCCTATTGGTTAAAAAATGA
GCTGATTTAACAAAAATTTAACGCGAATTTTAACAAAATATTAACGTTTACAATTTCAGGTGGCACTTTT
CGGGGAAATGTGCGCGGAACCCCTATTTGTTTATTTTTCTAAATACATTCAAATATGTATCCGCTCATGA
ATTAATTCTTAGAAAAACTCATCGAGCATCAAATGAAACTGCAATTTATTCATATCAGGATTATCAATAC
CATATTTTTGAAAAAGCCGTTTCTGTAATGAAGGAGAAAACTCACCGAGGCAGTTCCATAGGATGGCAAG
ATCCTGGTATCGGTCTGCGATTCCGACTCGTCCAACATCAATACAACCTATTAATTTCCCCTCGTCAAAA
ATAAGGTTATCAAGTGAGAAATCACCATGAGTGACGACTGAATCCGGTGAGAATGGCAAAAGTTTATGCA
TTTCTTTCCAGACTTGTTCAACAGGCCAGCCATTACGCTCGTCATCAAAATCACTCGCATCAACCAAACC
GTTATTCATTCGTGATTGCGCCTGAGCGAGACGAAATACGCGATCGCTGTTAAAAGGACAATTACAAACA
GGAATCGAATGCAACCGGCGCAGGAACACTGCCAGCGCATCAACAATATTTTCACCTGAATCAGGATATT
CTTCTAATACCTGGAATGCTGTTTTCCCGGGGATCGCAGTGGTGAGTAACCATGCATCATCAGGAGTACG
GATAAAATGCTTGATGGTCGGAAGAGGCATAAATTCCGTCAGCCAGTTTAGTCTGACCATCTCATCTGTA
ACATCATTGGCAACGCTACCTTTGCCATGTTTCAGAAACAACTCTGGCGCATCGGGCTTCCCATACAATC
GATAGATTGTCGCACCTGATTGCCCGACATTATCGCGAGCCCATTTATACCCATATAAATCAGCATCCAT
GTTGGAATTTAATCGCGGCCTAGAGCAAGACGTTTCCCGTTGAATATGGCTCATAACACCCCTTGTATTA
CTGTTTATGTAAGCAGACAGTTTTATTGTTCATGACCAAAATCCCTTAACGTGAGTTTTCGTTCCACTGA
GCGTCAGACCCCGTAGAAAAGATCAAAGGATCTTCTTGAGATCCTTTTTTTCTGCGCGTAATCTGCTGCT
TGCAAACAAAAAAACCACCGCTACCAGCGGTGGTTTGTTTGCCGGATCAAGAGCTACCAACTCTTTTTCC
GAAGGTAACTGGCTTCAGCAGAGCGCAGATACCAAATACTGTCCTTCTAGTGTAGCCGTAGTTAGGCCAC
CACTTCAAGAACTCTGTAGCACCGCCTACATACCTCGCTCTGCTAATCCTGTTACCAGTGGCTGCTGCCA
GTGGCGATAAGTCGTGTCTTACCGGGTTGGACTCAAGACGATAGTTACCGGATAAGGCGCAGCGGTCGGG
CTGAACGGGGGGTTCGTGCACACAGCCCAGCTTGGAGCGAACGACCTACACCGAACTGAGATACCTACAG
CGTGAGCTATGAGAAAGCGCCACGCTTCCCGAAGGGAGAAAGGCGGACAGGTATCCGGTAAGCGGCAGGG
TCGGAACAGGAGAGCGCACGAGGGAGCTTCCAGGGGGAAACGCCTGGTATCTTTATAGTCCTGTCGGGTT
TCGCCACCTCTGACTTGAGCGTCGATTTTTGTGATGCTCGTCAGGGGGGCGGAGCCTATGGAAAAACGCC
AGCAACGCGGCCTTTTTACGGTTCCTGGCCTTTTGCTGGCCTTTTGCTCACATGTTCTTTCCTGCGTTAT
CCCCTGATTCTGTGGATAACCGTATTACCGCCTTTGAGTGAGCTGATACCGCTCGCCGCAGCCGAACGAC
CGAGCGCAGCGAGTCAGTGAGCGAGGAAGCGGAAGAGCGCCTGATGCGGTATTTTCTCCTTACGCATCTG
TGCGGTATTTCACACCGCATATATGGTGCACTCTCAGTACAATCTGCTCTGATGCCGCATAGTTAAGCCA
GTATACACTCCGCTATCGCTACGTGACTGGGTCATGGCTGCGCCCCGACACCCGCCAACACCCGCTGACG
CGCCCTGACGGGCTTGTCTGCTCCCGGCATCCGCTTACAGACAAGCTGTGACCGTCTCCGGGAGCTGCAT
GTGTCAGAGGTTTTCACCGTCATCACCGAAACGCGCGAGGCAGCTGCGGTAAAGCTCATCAGCGTGGTCG
TGAAGCGATTCACAGATGTCTGCCTGTTCATCCGCGTCCAGCTCGTTGAGTTTCTCCAGAAGCGTTAATG
TCTGGCTTCTGATAAAGCGGGCCATGTTAAGGGCGGTTTTTTCCTGTTTGGTCACTGATGCCTCCGTGTA
AGGGGGATTTCTGTTCATGGGGGTAATGATACCGATGAAACGAGAGAGGATGCTCACGATACGGGTTACT
GATGATGAACATGCCCGGTTACTGGAACGTTGTGAGGGTAAACAACTGGCGGTATGGATGCGGCGGGACC
AGAGAAAAATCACTCAGGGTCAATGCCAGCGCTTCGTTAATACAGATGTAGGTGTTCCACAGGGTAGCCA
GCAGCATCCTGCGATGCAGATCCGGAACATAATGGTGCAGGGCGCTGACTTCCGCGTTTCCAGACTTTAC
GAAACACGGAAACCGAAGACCATTCATGTTGTTGCTCAGGTCGCAGACGTTTTGCAGCAGCAGTCGCTTC
ACGTTCGCTCGCGTATCGGTGATTCATTCTGCTAACCAGTAAGGCAACCCCGCCAGCCTAGCCGGGTCCT
CAACGACAGGAGCACGATCATGCGCACCCGTGGGGCCGCCATGCCGGCGATAATGGCCTGCTTCTCGCCG
AAACGTTTGGTGGCGGGACCAGTGACGAAGGCTTGAGCGAGGGCGTGCAAGATTCCGAATACCGCAAGCG
ACAGGCCGATCATCGTCGCGCTCCAGCGAAAGCGGTCCTCGCCGAAAATGACCCAGAGCGCTGCCGGCAC
CTGTCCTACGAGTTGCATGATAAAGAAGACAGTCATAAGTGCGGCGACGATAGTCATGCCCCGCGCCCAC
CGGAAGGAGCTGACTGGGTTGAAGGCTCTCAAGGGCATCGGTCGAGATCCCGGTGCCTAATGAGTGAGCT
AACTTACATTAATTGCGTTGCGCTCACTGCCCGCTTTCCAGTCGGGAAACCTGTCGTGCCAGCTGCATTA
ATGAATCGGCCAACGCGCGGGGAGAGGCGGTTTGCGTATTGGGCGCCAGGGTGGTTTTTCTTTTCACCAG
TGAGACGGGCAACAGCTGATTGCCCTTCACCGCCTGGCCCTGAGAGAGTTGCAGCAAGCGGTCCACGCTG
GTTTGCCCCAGCAGGCGAAAATCCTGTTTGATGGTGGTTAACGGCGGGATATAACATGAGCTGTCTTCGG
TATCGTCGTATCCCACTACCGAGATATCCGCACCAACGCGCAGCCCGGACTCGGTAATGGCGCGCATTGC
GCCCAGCGCCATCTGATCGTTGGCAACCAGCATCGCAGTGGGAACGATGCCCTCATTCAGCATTTGCATG
GTTTGTTGAAAACCGGACATGGCACTCCAGTCGCCTTCCCGTTCCGCTATCGGCTGAATTTGATTGCGAG
TGAGATATTTATGCCAGCCAGCCAGACGCAGACGCGCCGAGACAGAACTTAATGGGCCCGCTAACAGCGC
GATTTGCTGGTGACCCAATGCGACCAGATGCTCCACGCCCAGTCGCGTACCGTCTTCATGGGAGAAAATA
ATACTGTTGATGGGTGTCTGGTCAGAGACATCAAGAAATAACGCCGGAACATTAGTGCAGGCAGCTTCCA
CAGCAATGGCATCCTGGTCATCCAGCGGATAGTTAATGATCAGCCCACTGACGCGTTGCGCGAGAAGATT
GTGCACCGCCGCTTTACAGGCTTCGACGCCGCTTCGTTCTACCATCGACACCACCACGCTGGCACCCAGT
TGATCGGCGCGAGATTTAATCGCCGCGACAATTTGCGACGGCGCGTGCAGGGCCAGACTGGAGGTGGCAA
CGCCAATCAGCAACGACTGTTTGCCCGCCAGTTGTTGTGCCACGCGGTTGGGAATGTAATTCAGCTCCGC
CATCGCCGCTTCCACTTTTTCCCGCGTTTTCGCAGAAACGTGGCTGGCCTGGTTCACCACGCGGGAAACG
GTCTGATAAGAGACACCGGCATACTCTGCGACATCGTATAACGTTACTGGTTTCACATTCACCACCCTGA
ATTGACTCTCTTCCGGGCGCTATCATGCCATACCGCGAAAGGTTTTGCGCCATTCGATGGTGTCCGGGAT
CTCGACGCTCTCCCTTATGCGACTCCTGCATTAGGAAGCAGCCCAGTAGTAGGTTGAGGCCGTTGAGCAC
CGCCGCCGCAAGGAATGGTGCATGCAAGGAGATGGCGCCCAACAGTCCCCCGGCCACGGGGCCTGCCACC
ATACCCACGCCGAAACAAGCGCTCATGAGCCCGAAGTGGCGAGCCCGATCTTCCCCATCGGTGATGTCGG
CGATATAGGCGCCAGCAACCGCACCTGTGGCGCCGGTGATGCCGGCCACGATGCGTCCGGCGTAGAGGAT
CGAGATCTCGATCCCGCGAAATTAATACGACTCACTATAGGGGAATTGTGAGCGGATAACAATTCCCCTC
TAGAAATAATTTTGTTTAACTTTAAGAAGGAGATATACCATGGGCAGCAGCCATCATCATCATCATCACA
GCAGCGGCCTGGTGCCGCGCGGCAGCCATATGGCTAGCCCGGTCGCCACCATGGTGAGCAAGGGCGAGGA
GCTGTTCACCGGGGTGGTGCCCATCCTGGTCGAGCTGGACGGCGACGTAAACGGCCACAAGTTCAGCGTG
CGCGGCGAGGGCGAGGGCGATGCCACCAACGGCAAGCTGACCCTGAAGTTCATCTGCACCTCCGGCAAGC
TGCCCGTGCCCTGGCCCACCCTCGTGACCACCCTGTCTTACGGCGTGCAGTGCTTCGCCCGCTACCCCGA
CCACATGAAGCAGCACGACTTCTTCAAGTCCGCCATGCCCGAAGGCTACGTCCAGGAGCGCACCATCTCC
TTCAAGGACGACGGCAGCTACAGGACCCGCGCCGAGGTGAAGTTCGAGGGCGACACCCTGGTGAACCGCA
TCGAGCTGAAGGGCATCGACTTCAAGGAGGACGGCAACATCCTGGGGCACAAGCTGGAGTACAACATGAA
CGTGTGGGACGCGTATATCACGGCCGACAAGCAGAAGAACGGCATCAAAGCGAACTTCAAGATCGAGCAC
AACGTCGAGGACGGCGGCGTGCAGCTCGCCGACGCGTACCAGCAGAACACCCCCATCGGCGACGGCTCCG
TGCTGCTGCCTGACAACCACTACCTGAGCTTCCAGAGCAAGCTGTTCAAAGACCCCAACGAGCAGCGCGA
TCACATGGTCCTGCTGGAGTTCGTTACCGCCGCCGGGATCACTCTCGAATTCCACGGATCCGCACGAGAT
ATTTCATCAACGAATGTTACAGATTTAACTGTATCACCGTCTAAGATAGAAGATGGTGGTAAAACGACAG
TAAAAATGACGTTCGACGATAAAAATGGAAAAATACAAAATGGTGACATGATTAAAGTGGCATGGCCGAC
AAGCGGTACAGTAAAGATAGAGGGTTATAGTAAAACAGTACCATTAACTGTTAAAGGTGAACAGGTGGGT
CAAGCAGTTATTACACCAGACGGTGCAACAATTACATTCAATGATAAAGTAGAAAAATTAAGTGATGTTT
CGGGATTTGCAGAATTTGAAGTACAAGGAAGAAATTTAACGCAAACAAATACTTCAGATGACAAAGTAGC
TACGATAACATCTGGGAATAAATCAACGAATGTTACGGTTCATAAAAGTGAAGCGGGAACAAGTAGTGTT
TTCTATTATAAAACGGGAGATATGCTACCAGAAGATACGACACATGTACGATGGTTTTTAAATATTAACA
ATGAAAAAAGTTATGTATCGAAAGATATTACTATAAAGGATCAGATTCAAGGTGGACAGCAGTTAGATTT
AAGCACATTAAACATTAATGTGACAGGTACACATAGCAATTATTATAGTGGACAAAGTGCAATTACTGAT
TTTGAAAAAGCCTTTCCAGGTTCTAAAATAACTGTTGATAATACGAAGAACACAATTGATGTAACAATTC
CACAAGGCTATGGGTCATATAATAGTTTTTCAATTAACTACAAAACCAAAATTACGAATGAACAGCAAAA
AGAGTTTGTTAATAATTCACAAGCTTGGTATCAAGAGCATGGTAAGGAAGAAGTGAACGGGAAATCATTT
AATCATACTGTGCACAATATTAATGCTAATGCCGGTATTGAAGGTACTGTAAAAGGTGAATTAAAAGTTT
TAAAACAGGATAAAGATACCAAGGCTTCAGTCGACCTGTAAGGCATTGCTCGAGCACCACCACCACCACC
ACTGAGATCCGGCTGCTAACAAAGCCCGAAAGGAAGCTGAGTTGGCTGCTGCCACCGCTGAGCAATAACT
AGCATAACCCCTTGGGGCCTCTAAACGGGTCTTGAGGGGTTTTTTGCTGAAAGGAGGAACTATATCCGGA
TTGGCGAATGGG
[124 nt withheld, positions 7004-7127]
C
[91 nt withheld, positions 7129-7219]
A
[49 nt withheld, positions 7221-7269]
CCTTTGACGTTGGAGTCCACGTTCTTT
[37 nt withheld, positions 7297-7333]
ACCCTATCTCGGTCTATTCTTTTGATTTATAAGGGATTTTGCCGATTTCGGCCTATTGGTTAAAAAATGA
GCTGATTTAACAAAAATTTAACGCGAATTTTAACAAAATATTAACGTTTACAATTTCAGGTGGCACTTTT
CGGGGAAATGTGCGCGGAACCCCTATTTGTTTATTTTTCTAAATACATTCAAATATGTATCCGCTCATGA
ATTAATTCTTAGAAAAACTCATCGAGCATCAAATGAAACTGCAATTTATTCATATCAGGATTATCAATAC
CATATTTTTGAAAAAGCCGTTTCTGTAATGAAGGAGAAAACTCACCGAGGCAGTTCCATAGGATGGCAAG
ATCCTGGTATCGGTCTGCGATTCCGACTCGTCCAACATCAATACAACCTATTAATTTCCCCTCGTCAAAA
ATAAGGTTATCAAGTGAGAAATCACCATGAGTGACGACTGAATCCGGTGAGAATGGCAAAAGTTTATGCA
TTTCTTTCCAGACTTGTTCAACAGGCCAGCCATTACGCTCGTCATCAAAATCACTCGCATCAACCAAACC
GTTATTCATTCGTGATTGCGCCTGAGCGAGACGAAATACGCGATCGCTGTTAAAAGGACAATTACAAACA
GGAATCGAATGCAACCGGCGCAGGAACACTGCCAGCGCATCAACAATATTTTCACCTGAATCAGGATATT
CTTCTAATACCTGGAATGCTGTTTTCCCGGGGATCGCAGTGGTGAGTAACCATGCATCATCAGGAGTACG
GATAAAATGCTTGATGGTCGGAAGAGGCATAAATTCCGTCAGCCAGTTTAGTCTGACCATCTCATCTGTA
ACATCATTGGCAACGCTACCTTTGCCATGTTTCAGAAACAACTCTGGCGCATCGGGCTTCCCATACAATC
GATAGATTGTCGCACCTGATTGCCCGACATTATCGCGAGCCCATTTATACCCATATAAATCAGCATCCAT
GTTGGAATTTAATCGCGGCCTAGAGCAAGACGTTTCCCGTTGAATATGGCTCATAACACCCCTTGTATTA
CTGTTTATGTAAGCAGACAGTTTTATTGTTCATGACCAAAATCCCTTAACGTGAGTTTTCGTTCCACTGA
GCGTCAGACCCCGTAGAAAAGATCAAAGGATCTTCTTGAGATCCTTTTTTTCTGCGCGTAATCTGCTGCT
TGCAAACAAAAAAACCACCGCTACCAGCGGTGGTTTGTTTGCCGGATCAAGAGCTACCAACTCTTTTTCC
GAAGGTAACTGGCTTCAGCAGAGCGCAGATACCAAATACTGTCCTTCTAGTGTAGCCGTAGTTAGGCCAC
CACTTCAAGAACTCTGTAGCACCGCCTACATACCTCGCTCTGCTAATCCTGTTACCAGTGGCTGCTGCCA
GTGGCGATAAGTCGTGTCTTACCGGGTTGGACTCAAGACGATAGTTACCGGATAAGGCGCAGCGGTCGGG
CTGAACGGGGGGTTCGTGCACACAGCCCAGCTTGGAGCGAACGACCTACACCGAACTGAGATACCTACAG
CGTGAGCTATGAGAAAGCGCCACGCTTCCCGAAGGGAGAAAGGCGGACAGGTATCCGGTAAGCGGCAGGG
TCGGAACAGGAGAGCGCACGAGGGAGCTTCCAGGGGGAAACGCCTGGTATCTTTATAGTCCTGTCGGGTT
TCGCCACCTCTGACTTGAGCGTCGATTTTTGTGATGCTCGTCAGGGGGGCGGAGCCTATGGAAAAACGCC
AGCAACGCGGCCTTTTTACGGTTCCTGGCCTTTTGCTGGCCTTTTGCTCACATGTTCTTTCCTGCGTTAT
CCCCTGATTCTGTGGATAACCGTATTACCGCCTTTGAGTGAGCTGATACCGCTCGCCGCAGCCGAACGAC
CGAGCGCAGCGAGTCAGTGAGCGAGGAAGCGGAAGAGCGCCTGATGCGGTATTTTCTCCTTACGCATCTG
TGCGGTATTTCACACCGCATATATGGTGCACTCTCAGTACAATCTGCTCTGATGCCGCATAGTTAAGCCA
GTATACACTCCGCTATCGCTACGTGACTGGGTCATGGCTGCGCCCCGACACCCGCCAACACCCGCTGACG
CGCCCTGACGGGCTTGTCTGCTCCCGGCATCCGCTTACAGACAAGCTGTGACCGTCTCCGGGAGCTGCAT
GTGTCAGAGGTTTTCACCGTCATCACCGAAACGCGCGAGGCAGCTGCGGTAAAGCTCATCAGCGTGGTCG
TGAAGCGATTCACAGATGTCTGCCTGTTCATCCGCGTCCAGCTCGTTGAGTTTCTCCAGAAGCGTTAATG
TCTGGCTTCTGATAAAGCGGGCCATGTTAAGGGCGGTTTTTTCCTGTTTGGTCACTGATGCCTCCGTGTA
AGGGGGATTTCTGTTCATGGGGGTAATGATACCGATGAAACGAGAGAGGATGCTCACGATACGGGTTACT
GATGATGAACATGCCCGGTTACTGGAACGTTGTGAGGGTAAACAACTGGCGGTATGGATGCGGCGGGACC
AGAGAAAAATCACTCAGGG
Features (pLannotate 1.2.2; 29 found; start..end, strand, type, name):
     12..467     +  rep_origin     f1 ori (sequence partly withheld): f1 bacteriophage origin of replication; arrow indicates direction of (+) strand synthesis
    494..551     +  promoter       AmpR promoter (fragment): bla
    560..1375    -  CDS            KanR: aminoglycoside phosphotransferase; aph(3')-Ia; confers resistance to kanamycin in bacteria or G418 (Geneticin®) in eukaryotes
   1497..2085    +  rep_origin     ori: high-copy-number ColE1/pMB1/pBR322/pUC origin of replication
   2271..2413    -  misc_feature   bom: basis of mobility region from pBR322
   2515..2706    -  CDS            rop: Rop protein, which maintains plasmids at low copy number; rop
   2723..3103    +  CDS            YPB1_ECOLX: Protein predicted: Swiss-Prot protein existence level 4. From Escherichia coli.
   3175..3466    -  CDS            TcR (fragment): tetracycline efflux protein; tet; confers resistance to tetracycline
   3481..3502    -  protein_bind   CAP binding site: CAP binding activates transcription in the presence of cAMP. E. coli catabolite activator protein
   3515..4597    -  CDS            lacI: lac repressor; lacI; The lac repressor binds to the lac operator to inhibit transcription in E. coli. This inhibition can be relieved by adding lactose or isopropyl-β-D-thiogalactopyranoside (IPTG).
   4598..4675    -  promoter       lacI promoter: lacI
   4683..4962    -  CDS            TcR (fragment): tetracycline efflux protein; tet; confers resistance to tetracycline
   4984..5002    +  promoter       T7 promoter: promoter for bacteriophage T7 RNA polymerase
   5003..5027    +  protein_bind   lac operator: The lac repressor binds to the lac operator to inhibit transcription in E. coli. This inhibition can be relieved by adding lactose or isopropyl-β-D-thiogalactopyranoside (IPTG). lac repressor encoded by lacI
   5042..5064    +  RBS            RBS: efficient ribosome binding site from bacteriophage T7 gene 10 (Olins and Rangwala, 1989)
   5083..5099    +  CDS            capTEV™ (fragment): composite tag for in vivo biotinylation, TEV protease cleavage, and 6xHis tagging
   5110..5127    +  CDS            thrombin site: thrombin recognition and cleavage site
   5152..5844    +  CDS            mAmetrine: mAmetrine is a basic (constitutively fluorescent) long stokes shift fluorescent protein published in 2008, derived from Aequorea victoria. It is reported to be a very rapidly-maturing monomer with moderate acid sensitivity.
   5860..6813    +  CDS            cna (fragment): CNA_STAAU - Experimental evidence at protein level: Swiss-Prot protein existence level 1. Collagen-binding adhesin that mediates bacterial adherence to collagenous tissues such as cartilage (PubMed:8218209). Participates in the infectious process by acting as a virulence factor in many different animal models of staphylococcal infections including arthritis, endocarditis and keratitis (PubMed:10816547, PubMed:15181582). Inhibits the activation of the classical complement pathway by interacting with host C1q and interfering with the association between host C1r with C1q (PubMed:23720782). From
   6836..6853    +  CDS            9xHis (fragment): 9xHis affinity tag
   6863..6912    +  CDS            SET1 (fragment): solubility-enhancement tag derived from T7 phage gene 10B
   6920..6967    +  terminator     T7 terminator: transcription terminator for bacteriophage T7 RNA polymerase
   7004..7459    +  rep_origin     f1 ori (sequence partly withheld): f1 bacteriophage origin of replication; arrow indicates direction of (+) strand synthesis
   7486..7543    +  promoter       AmpR promoter (fragment): bla
   7552..8367    -  CDS            KanR: aminoglycoside phosphotransferase; aph(3')-Ia; confers resistance to kanamycin in bacteria or G418 (Geneticin®) in eukaryotes
   8489..9077    +  rep_origin     ori: high-copy-number ColE1/pMB1/pBR322/pUC origin of replication
   9263..9405    -  misc_feature   bom: basis of mobility region from pBR322
   9507..9698    -  CDS            rop: Rop protein, which maintains plasmids at low copy number; rop
   9739..9849    +  CDS            mbeC (fragment): MBEC_ECOLX - Experimental evidence at protein level: Swiss-Prot protein existence level 1. Required for efficient mobilization of ColE1 plasmid and is thus essential to promote the specific transfer of the plasmid during conjugation. Probably functions by inducing DNA bending, helping the MbeA relaxase to melt the DNA around the nic site and cleave the phosphodiester bond. Binds specifically double-stranded DNA (dsDNA) containing the ColE1 oriT but does not recognize the inverted repeat (IR). From Escherichia coli.
