[The description below was written by a language model from this plasmid's Addgene catalogue record and pLannotate feature annotations shown in this document.]
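Description:
pET28a-mAmetrine-CNA35 is a bacterial expression plasmid built on the Novagen pET28a backbone for producing a fluorescent collagen-binding probe in E. coli, with BL21(DE3) listed as the host strain. It is selected with kanamycin through the aph(3')-Ia KanR gene and replicates from a ColE1/pBR322-type origin accompanied by the bom and rop elements. The catalogue calls it high copy, although rop normally moderates copy number. An f1 origin is also present.

The expression cassette is the standard pET arrangement. A T7 promoter with an adjacent lac operator, the T7 gene 10 ribosome binding site and a plasmid-borne lacI gene make transcription dependent on T7 RNA polymerase and inducible with IPTG, and a T7 terminator closes the unit. The open reading frame, cloned between NheI and XhoI, begins with an N-terminal His-tag region and a thrombin cleavage site. It continues into mAmetrine, a monomeric long-Stokes-shift fluorescent protein derived from Aequorea victoria. This is followed by CNA35, a fragment of the Staphylococcus aureus collagen adhesin cna. A further histidine stretch is annotated downstream of the XhoI side, but the record does not say whether it is in frame. The His-tag allows affinity purification, and the purified fusion is intended as a protein-based fluorescent stain for imaging collagen, one of a colour series of CNA35 probes.

The deposited 9,872-nt sequence record annotates the f1 ori, KanR, ori, bom and rop block twice in the same order. This suggests that the record runs past the end of the circular plasmid and repeats part of the backbone, rather than showing a genuine duplication, so the true plasmid is probably smaller than the stated length.
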