Addgene plasmid #61604: pET28a-mAmetrine-CNA35
Purpose: bacterial expression of N-terminal fusion protein of CNA35 with mAmetrine
Depositing lab: Maarten Merkx. Depositing organization: Technische Universiteit Eindhoven. Publication: Colorful Protein-Based Fluorescent Probes for Collagen Imaging. Aper SJ, van Spreeuwel AC, van Turnhout MC, van der Linden AJ, Pieters PA, van der Zon NL, de la Rambelje SL, Bouten CV, Merkx M. PLoS One. 2014 Dec 9;9(12):e114983. doi: 10.1371/journal.pone.0114983. eCollection 2014. PONE-D-14-29186 PubMed 25490719.
Backbone
  Vector backbone: pET28a
  Backbone manufacturer: Novagen
  Vector type: Bacterial Expression
Growth in bacteria
  Bacterial resistance: Kanamycin, 50 μg/mL
  Growth temperature: 37°C
  Growth strain: BL21(DE3)
  Copy number: High Copy
Gene/Insert
  Gene/Insert name: mAmetrine and CNA35
  Promoter: T7
  Tag / fusion protein: His-tag
  Cloning method: Restriction Enzyme; 5′ cloning site Nhe1 (unknown if destroyed); 3′ cloning site Xho1 (unknown if destroyed)
  Sequencing primers: 5′ T7 promoter
Resource information
  A portion of this plasmid was derived from a plasmid made by: CNA35 gene was a kidn gift of Dr Magnus Hook (Texas A&M)
Terms and licenses: Academic/Nonprofit Terms; Industry Terms: Not Available to Industry
How to cite: pET28a-mAmetrine-CNA35 was a gift from Maarten Merkx (Addgene plasmid # 61604 ; http://n2t.net/addgene:61604 ; RRID:Addgene_61604)
