>Addgene plasmid #61604 | pET28a-mAmetrine-CNA35 | addgene partial sequence | sequence record 104794 | pBRrevBam 5'-GGTGATGTCGGCGATATAGG-3'
GTGGCGCCGGTGATGCCGGCCACGATGCGTCCGGCGTAGAGGATCGAGATCTCGATCCCGCGAAATTAAT
ACGACTCACTATAGGGGAATTGTGAGCGGATAACAATTCCCCTCTAGAAATAATTTTGTTTAACTTTAAG
AAGGAGATATACCATGGGCAGCAGCCATCATCATCATCATCACAGCAGCGGCCTGGTGCCGCGCGGCAGC
CATATGGCTAGCCCGGTCGCCACCATGGTGAGCAAGGGCGAGGAGCTGTTCACCGGGGTGGTGCCCATCC
TGGTCGAGCTGGACGGCGACGTAAACGGCCACAAGTTCAGCGTGCGCGGCGAGGGCGAGGGCGATGCCAC
CAACGGCAAGCTGACCCTGAAGTTCATCTGCACCTCCGGCAAGCTGCCCGTGCCCTGGCCCACCCTCGTG
ACCACCCTGTCTTACGGCGTGCAGTGCTTCGCCCGCTACCCCGACCACATGAAGCAGCACGACTTCTTCA
AGTCCGCCATGCCCGAAGGCTACGTCCAGGAGCGCACCATCTCCTTCAAGGACGACGGCAGCTACAGGAC
CCGCGCCGAGGTGAAGTTCGAGGGCGACACCCTGGTGAACCGCATCGAGCTGAAGGGCATCGACTTCAAG
GAGGACGGCAACATCCTGGGGCACAAGCTGGAGTACAACATGAACGTGTGGGACGCGTATATCACGGCCG
ACAAGCAGAAGAACGGCATCAAAGCGAACTTCAAGATCGAGCACAACGTCGAGGACGGCGGCGTGCAGCT
CGCCGACGCGTACCAGCAGAACACCCCCATCGGCGACGGCTCCGTGCTGCTGCCTGACAACCACTACCTG
AGCTTCCAGAGCAAGCTGTTCAAAGACCCCAACGAGCAGCGCGATCACATGGTCCTGCTGGAGTTCGTTA
CCGCCGCCGGGATCACTCTCGAATTCCACGGATCCGCACGAGATATTTCATCAACGAATGTTACAGATTT
AACTGTATCACCGTCTAAGATAGAAGATGGTGGTAAAACGACAGTAAAAATGACGTTCGACGATAAAAAT
GGAAAAATACAAAATGGTGACATGATTAAAGTGGCATGGCCGACA
