>Addgene plasmid #61604 | pET28a-mAmetrine-CNA35 | addgene partial sequence | sequence record 104797 | T7term 5'-GCTAGTTATTGCTCAGCGG-3'
GCTTCCTTTCGGGCTTTGTTAGCAGCCGGATCTCAGTGGTGGTGGTGGTGGTGCTCGAGCAATGCCTTAC
AGGTCGACTGAAGCCTTGGTATCTTTATCCTGTTTTAAAACTTTTAATTCACCTTTTACAGTACCTTCAA
TACCGGCATTAGCATTAATATTGTGCACAGTATGATTAAATGATTTCCCGTTCACTTCTTCCTTACCATG
CTCTTGATACCAAGCTTGTGAATTATTAACAAACTCTTTTTGCTGTTCATTCGTAATTTTGGTTTTGTAG
TTAATTGAAAAACTATTATATGACCCATAGCCTTGTGGAATTGTTACATCAATTGTGTTCTTCGTATTAT
CAACAGTTATTTTAGAACCTGGAAAGGCTTTTTCAAAATCAGTAATTGCACTTTGTCCACTATAATAATT
GCTATGTGTACCTGTCACATTAATGTTTAATGTGCTTAAATCTAACTGCTGTCCACCTTGAATCTGATCC
TTTATAGTAATATCTTTCGATACATAACTTTTTTCATTGTTAATATTTAAAAACCATCGTACATGTGTCG
TATCTTCTGGTAGCATATCTCCCGTTTTATAATAGAAAACACTACTTGTTCCCGCTTCACTTTTATGAAC
CGTAACATTCGTTGATTTATTCCCAGATGTTATCGTAGCTACTTTGTCATCTGAAGTATTTGTTTGCGTT
AAATTTCTTCCTTGTACTTCAAATTCTGCAAATCCCGAAACATCACTTAATTTTTCTACTTTATCATTGA
ATGTAATTGTTGCACCGTCTGGTGTAATAACTGCTTGACCCACCTGTTCACCTTTAACAGTTAATGGTAC
TGTTTTACTATAACCCTCTATCTTTACTGTACCGCTTGTCGGCCATGCCACTTTAATCATGTCACCATTT
TGTATTTTTCCATTTTTATCGTCGAACGTCATTTTTACTGTCGTTTTACCACCATCTTCTATCTTAGACG
GTGATACAGTTAAATCTGTAACATTCGTTGATGAAATATCTCGTGCGGATCCGTGGAATTCGAGAGTGAT
CCCGGCGGCGGTAACGAACTCCAGCAG
